Addgene plasmid #224033: AiP13596 - pAAV-AiE0526h_3xC2-minBG-SYFP2-WPRE3-BGHpA (Alias: CN3596)
Purpose: AiE0526h_3xC2 is an enhancer sequence, designed to drive AAV-mediated transgene expression incortical Sst+ neurons
Depositing lab: Allen Institute for Brain Science & Jonathan Ting. Depositing organization: Allen Institute. Publication: A suite of enhancer AAVs and transgenic mouse lines for genetic access to cortical cell types. Ben-Simon Y, Hooper M, Narayan S, Daigle TL, Dwivedi D, Way SW, Oster A, Stafford DA, Mich JK, Taormina MJ, Martinez RA, Opitz-Araya X, Roth JR, Alexander JR, Allen S, Amster A, Arbuckle J, Ayala A, Baker PM, Bakken TE, Barcelli T, Barta S, Bendrick J, Bertagnolli D, Bielstein C, Bishwakarma P, Bowlus J, Boyer G, Brouner K, Casian B, Casper T, Chakka AB, Chakrabarty R, Chance RK, Chavan S, Clark M, Colbert K, Collman F, Daniel S, Departee M, DiValentin P, Donadio N, Dotson N, Egdorf T, Fliss T, Gabitto M, Garcia J, Gary A, Gasperini M, Gloe J, Goldy J, Gore BB, Graybuck L, Greisman N, Haeseleer F, Halterman C, Haradon Z, Hastings SD, Helback O, Ho W, Hockemeyer D, Huang C, Huff S, Hunker A, Johansen N, Jones D, Juneau Z, Kalmbach B, Kannan M, Khem S, Kussick E, Kutsal R, Larsen R, Lee C, Lee AY, Leibly M, Lenz GH, Li S, Liang E, Lusk N, Madigan Z, Malloy J, Malone J, McCue R, Melchor J, Mollenkopf T, Moosman S, Morin E, Newman D, Ng L, Ngo K, Omstead V, Otto S, Oyama A, Pena N, Pham T, Phillips E, Pom CA, Potekhina L, Ransford S, Ray PL, Rette D, Reynoldson C, Rimorin C, Rocha D, Ruiz A, Sanchez REA, Sawyer L, Sedeno-Cortes A, Sevigny JP, Shapovalova N, Shepard N, Shulga L, Sigler AR, Siverts L, Soliman S, Somasundaram S, Staats B, Stewart K, Szelenyi E, Tieu M, Trader C, Tran A, van Velthoven CTJ, Walker M, Wang Y, Weed N, Wirthlin M, Wood T, Wynalda B, Yao Z, Zhou T, Ariza J, Dee N, Reding M, Ronellenfitch K, Mufti S, Sunkin SM, Smith KA, Esposito L, Waters J, Thyagarajan B, Yao S, Lein ES, Zeng H, Levi BP, Ngai J, Ting JT, Tasic B. Cell. 2025 May 16:S0092-8674(25)00513-6. doi: 10.1016/j.cell.2025.05.002. PubMed 40403729.
Backbone
  Vector backbone: pAAV
  Vector type: AAV
Growth in bacteria
  Bacterial resistance: Ampicillin, 100 μg/mL
  Growth temperature: 30°C
  Growth strain: NEB Stable
  Copy number: High Copy
Gene/Insert
  Gene/Insert name: SYFP2
  Species: Synthetic
  Mutation: NA
  Promoter: minBG
  Cloning method: Other
Terms and licenses: Academic/Nonprofit Terms; Industry Terms: Not Available to Industry
Depositor comments: Cloning Method: RE Cloning
How to cite: AiP13596 - pAAV-AiE0526h_3xC2-minBG-SYFP2-WPRE3-BGHpA (Alias: CN3596) was a gift from Allen Institute for Brain Science & Jonathan Ting (Addgene plasmid # 224033 ; http://n2t.net/addgene:224033 ; RRID:Addgene_224033)
