[The description below was written by a language model from this plasmid's Addgene catalogue record and pLannotate feature annotations shown in this document.]
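Description:
AiP13596 - pAAV-AiE0526h_3xC2-minBG-SYFP2-WPRE3-BGHpA (alias CN3596) is an AAV transfer plasmid of about 5.1 kb, built on a pAAV backbone and intended for packaging into recombinant adeno-associated virus. Two AAV2 inverted terminal repeats flank the expression cassette and supply the cis signals needed for replication and encapsidation of the vector genome. Outside the ITRs, the plasmid carries a high-copy ColE1/pUC-type origin and an ampicillin resistance gene (β-lactamase with its own promoter) for propagation and selection in E. coli. It also has an M13 phage origin and small remnants of pBR322 bom and rop sequences. The record lists a recombination-deficient strain as the bacterial host, a common choice for keeping ITR repeats intact.

The payload is an enhancer-driven fluorescent reporter. AiE0526h_3xC2 is the enhancer element. The name suggests a triplicated core of the AiE0526h enhancer, although the record does not spell this out. It sits upstream of the minBG minimal promoter, which depends on the adjacent enhancer to confer cell-type-selective transcription. Neither the enhancer nor the promoter is annotated in the feature table; they presumably occupy the unannotated stretch between the left ITR and the coding sequence. This module drives SYFP2, a monomeric, rapidly maturing yellow fluorescent protein derived from Aequorea victoria. SYFP2 is followed by WPRE3, a shortened woodchuck hepatitis virus posttranscriptional element detected as two WPRE fragments, which boosts transcript expression, and then by the bovine growth hormone polyadenylation signal. The stated purpose is AAV-mediated transgene expression in cortical Sst+ neurons, so the construct labels that population with fluorescence. It belongs to a larger collection of enhancer AAVs for genetic access to cortical cell types.
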