Features (pLannotate 1.2.2; 13 found; start..end, strand, type, name):
      1..141     -  repeat_region  AAV2 ITR: inverted terminal repeat of adeno-associated virus serotype 2 inverted
   1131..1847    +  CDS            SYFP2: SYFP2 is a basic (constitutively fluorescent) yellow fluorescent protein published in 2006, derived from Aequorea victoria. It is reported to be a very rapidly-maturing monomer with moderate acid sensitivity.
   1887..2044    +  misc_feature   WPRE (fragment): woodchuck hepatitis virus posttranscriptional regulatory element
   2050..2130    +  misc_feature   WPRE (fragment): woodchuck hepatitis virus posttranscriptional regulatory element
   2147..2258    +  polyA_signal   bGH poly(A) signal: bovine growth hormone polyadenylation signal
   2376..2516    +  repeat_region  AAV2 ITR: inverted terminal repeat of adeno-associated virus serotype 2 inverted
   2521..2572    -  misc_feature   bom (fragment): basis of mobility region from pBR322
   2591..2971    +  rep_origin     M13 ori (sequence partly withheld): M13 bacteriophage origin of replication; arrow indicates direction of (+) strand synthesis
   3047..3096    -  misc_feature   bom (fragment): basis of mobility region from pBR322
   3198..3233    -  CDS            rop (fragment): Rop protein, which maintains plasmids at low copy number; rop
   3328..3432    +  promoter       AmpR promoter: bla
   3433..4293    +  CDS            AmpR: β-lactamase; bla; confers resistance to ampicillin, carbenicillin, and related antibiotics
   4464..5052    +  rep_origin     ori: high-copy-number ColE1/pMB1/pBR322/pUC origin of replication
>Addgene plasmid #224033 | AiP13596 - pAAV-AiE0526h_3xC2-minBG-SYFP2-WPRE3-BGHpA (Alias: CN3596) | addgene full sequence | sequence record 449786 | Addgene NGS Result
CCTGCAGGCAGCTGCGCGCTCGCTCGCTCACTGAGGCCGCCCGGGCAAAGCCCGGGCGTCGGGCGACCTT
TGGTCGCCCGGCCTCAGTGAGCGAGCGAGCGCGCAGAGAGGGAGTGGCCAACTCCATCACTAGGGGTTCC
TGCGGCCGCACGCGTACTAAGATGTTTATGGCAATCGCCCTGCAAGTGTCTATTTAATTCCTGAAAATGT
CATTTACTGGTGTGTTTCTGTAAAAATCATTTCTGAAAAGTTTTGTCAGCTTGGCTTAGCAGCTGGGGGA
AAAAAGCAGCAAAATGAGTCCCCTCAATCAAGCCTGTGATTTTTTATTTTTTCAGACTCATGAATCCTCC
TGAGAATTAGGCTTATGACAAGCACCCACCCCCTCCACCTACTCCCTGGTTTAAACCAGGTGCCTGCTGA
CACGAAGGAAGATTCCGGGGCATTTTGACTAAGATGTTTATGGCAATCGCCCTGCAAGTGTCTATTTAAT
TCCTGAAAATGTCATTTACTGGTGTGTTTCTGTAAAAATCATTTCTGAAAAGTTTTGTCAGCTTGGCTTA
GCAGCTGGGGGAAAAAAGCAGCAAAATGAGTCCCCTCAATCAAGCCTGTGATTTTTTATTTTTTCAGACT
CATGAATCCTCCTGAGAATTAGGCTTATGACAAGCACCCACCCCCTCCACCTACTCCCTGGTTTAAACCA
GGTGCCTGCTGACACGAAGGAAGATTCCGGGGCATTTTGACTAAGATGTTTATGGCAATCGCCCTGCAAG
TGTCTATTTAATTCCTGAAAATGTCATTTACTGGTGTGTTTCTGTAAAAATCATTTCTGAAAAGTTTTGT
CAGCTTGGCTTAGCAGCTGGGGGAAAAAAGCAGCAAAATGAGTCCCCTCAATCAAGCCTGTGATTTTTTA
TTTTTTCAGACTCATGAATCCTCCTGAGAATTAGGCTTATGACAAGCACCCACCCCCTCCACCTACTCCC
TGGTTTAAACCAGGTGCCTGCTGACACGAAGGAAGATTCCGGGGCATTTTGGAGCTCGGGCTGGGCATAA
AAGTCAGGGCAGAGCCATCTATTGCTTACATTTGCTTCTGGGATCCAGATCTTTCGAAGCTAGCGCTACC
GGTCGCCACCATGGTGAGCAAGGGCGAGGAGCTGTTCACCGGGGTGGTGCCCATCCTGGTCGAGCTGGAC
GGCGACGTAAACGGCCACAAGTTCAGCGTGTCCGGCGAGGGCGAGGGCGATGCCACCTACGGCAAGCTGA
CCCTGAAGCTGATCTGCACCACCGGCAAGCTGCCCGTGCCCTGGCCCACCCTCGTGACCACCCTGGGCTA
CGGCGTGCAGTGCTTCGCCCGCTACCCCGACCACATGAAGCAGCACGACTTCTTCAAGTCCGCCATGCCC
GAAGGCTACGTCCAGGAGCGCACCATCTTCTTCAAGGACGACGGCAACTACAAGACCCGCGCCGAGGTGA
AGTTCGAGGGCGACACCCTGGTGAACCGCATCGAGCTGAAGGGCATCGACTTCAAGGAGGACGGCAACAT
CCTGGGGCACAAGCTGGAGTACAACTACAACAGCCACAACGTCTATATCACCGCCGACAAGCAGAAGAAC
GGCATCAAGGCCAACTTCAAGATCCGCCACAACATCGAGGACGGCGGCGTGCAGCTCGCCGACCACTACC
AGCAGAACACCCCCATCGGCGACGGCCCCGTGCTGCTGCCCGACAACCACTACCTGAGCTACCAGTCCAA
GCTGAGCAAAGACCCCAACGAGAAGCGCGATCACATGGTCCTGCTGGAGTTCGTGACCGCCGCCGGGATC
ACTCTCGGCATGGACGAGCTGTACAAGTAAGTCGACGGCGCGCCGCGGCCGCGAATTCGATATCATAATC
AACCTCTGGATTACAAAATTTGTGAAAGATTGACTGGTATTCTTAACTATGTTGCTCCTTTTACGCTATG
TGGATACGCTGCTTTAATGCCTTTGTATCATGCTATTGCTTCCCGTATGGCTTTCATTTTCTCCTCCTTG
TATAAATCCTGGTTAGTTCTTGCCACGGCGGAACTCATCGCCGCCTGCCTTGCCCGCTGCTGGACAGGGG
CTCGGCTGTTGGGCACTGACAATTCCGTGGCTCGAGAGATCTTCGACTGTGCCTTCTAGTTGCCAGCCAT
CTGTTGTTTGCCCCTCCCCCGTGCCTTCCTTGACCCTGGAAGGTGCCACTCCCACTGTCCTTTCCTAATA
AAATGAGGAAATTGCATCGCATTGTCTGAGTAGGTGTCATTCTATTCTGGGGGGTGGGGTGGGGCAGGAC
AGCAAGGGGGAGGATTGGGAAGACAATAGCAGGCATGAGATCTCACGTGCGGACCGAGCGGCCGCAGGAA
CCCCTAGTGATGGAGTTGGCCACTCCCTCTCTGCGCGCTCGCTCGCTCACTGAGGCCGGGCGACCAAAGG
TCGCCCGACGCCCGGGCTTTGCCCGGGCGGCCTCAGTGAGCGAGCGAGCGCGCAGCTGCCTGCAGGGGCG
CCTGATGCGGTATTTTCTCCTTACGCATCTGTGCGGTATTTCACACCGCATA
[142 nt withheld, positions 2573-2714]
C
[141 nt withheld, positions 2716-2856]
CCTTTGACGTTGGAGTCCACGTTCTTT
[37 nt withheld, positions 2884-2920]
ACCCTATCTCGGGCTATTCTTTTGATTTATAAGGGATTTTGCCGATTTCGGCCTATTGGTTAAAAAATGA
GCTGATTTAACAAAAATTTAACGCGAATTTTAACAAAATATTAACGTTTACAATTTTATGGTGCACTCTC
AGTACAATCTGCTCTGATGCCGCATAGTTAAGCCAGCCCCGACACCCGCCAACACCCGCTGACGCGCCCT
GACGGGCTTGTCTGCTCCCGGCATCCGCTTACAGACAAGCTGTGACCGTCTCCGGGAGCTGCATGTGTCA
GAGGTTTTCACCGTCATCACCGAAACGCGCGAGACGAAAGGGCCTCGTGATACGCCTATTTTTATAGGTT
AATGTCATGATAATAATGGTTTCTTAGACGTCAGGTGGCACTTTTCGGGGAAATGTGCGCGGAACCCCTA
TTTGTTTATTTTTCTAAATACATTCAAATATGTATCCGCTCATGAGACAATAACCCTGATAAATGCTTCA
ATAATATTGAAAAAGGAAGAGTATGAGTATTCAACATTTCCGTGTCGCCCTTATTCCCTTTTTTGCGGCA
TTTTGCCTTCCTGTTTTTGCTCACCCAGAAACGCTGGTGAAAGTAAAAGATGCTGAAGATCAGTTGGGTG
CACGAGTGGGTTACATCGAACTGGATCTCAACAGCGGTAAGATCCTTGAGAGTTTTCGCCCCGAAGAACG
TTTTCCAATGATGAGCACTTTTAAAGTTCTGCTATGTGGCGCGGTATTATCCCGTATTGACGCCGGGCAA
GAGCAACTCGGTCGCCGCATACACTATTCTCAGAATGACTTGGTTGAGTACTCACCAGTCACAGAAAAGC
ATCTTACGGATGGCATGACAGTAAGAGAATTATGCAGTGCTGCCATAACCATGAGTGATAACACTGCGGC
CAACTTACTTCTGACAACGATCGGAGGACCGAAGGAGCTAACCGCTTTTTTGCACAACATGGGGGATCAT
GTAACTCGCCTTGATCGTTGGGAACCGGAGCTGAATGAAGCCATACCAAACGACGAGCGTGACACCACGA
TGCCTGTAGCAATGGCAACAACGTTGCGCAAACTATTAACTGGCGAACTACTTACTCTAGCTTCCCGGCA
ACAATTAATAGACTGGATGGAGGCGGATAAAGTTGCAGGACCACTTCTGCGCTCGGCCCTTCCGGCTGGC
TGGTTTATTGCTGATAAATCTGGAGCCGGTGAGCGTGGGTCTCGCGGTATCATTGCAGCACTGGGGCCAG
ATGGTAAGCCCTCCCGTATCGTAGTTATCTACACGACGGGGAGTCAGGCAACTATGGATGAACGAAATAG
ACAGATCGCTGAGATAGGTGCCTCACTGATTAAGCATTGGTAACTGTCAGACCAAGTTTACTCATATATA
CTTTAGATTGATTTAAAACTTCATTTTTAATTTAAAAGGATCTAGGTGAAGATCCTTTTTGATAATCTCA
TGACCAAAATCCCTTAACGTGAGTTTTCGTTCCACTGAGCGTCAGACCCCGTAGAAAAGATCAAAGGATC
TTCTTGAGATCCTTTTTTTCTGCGCGTAATCTGCTGCTTGCAAACAAAAAAACCACCGCTACCAGCGGTG
GTTTGTTTGCCGGATCAAGAGCTACCAACTCTTTTTCCGAAGGTAACTGGCTTCAGCAGAGCGCAGATAC
CAAATACTGTCCTTCTAGTGTAGCCGTAGTTAGGCCACCACTTCAAGAACTCTGTAGCACCGCCTACATA
CCTCGCTCTGCTAATCCTGTTACCAGTGGCTGCTGCCAGTGGCGATAAGTCGTGTCTTACCGGGTTGGAC
TCAAGACGATAGTTACCGGATAAGGCGCAGCGGTCGGGCTGAACGGGGGGTTCGTGCACACAGCCCAGCT
TGGAGCGAACGACCTACACCGAACTGAGATACCTACAGCGTGAGCTATGAGAAAGCGCCACGCTTCCCGA
AGGGAGAAAGGCGGACAGGTATCCGGTAAGCGGCAGGGTCGGAACAGGAGAGCGCACGAGGGAGCTTCCA
GGGGGAAACGCCTGGTATCTTTATAGTCCTGTCGGGTTTCGCCACCTCTGACTTGAGCGTCGATTTTTGT
GATGCTCGTCAGGGGGGCGGAGCCTATGGAAAAACGCCAGCAACGCGGCCTTTTTACGGTTCCTGGCCTT
TTGCTGGCCTTTTGCTCACATGT
